Addgene plasmid #174764: pZA51
Purpose: Entry clone for Golden Gate assembly
Depositing lab: Sophien Kamoun. Depositing organization: Sainsbury Laboratory, Norwich. Publication: A vector system for fast-forward studies of the HOPZ-ACTIVATED RESISTANCE1 (ZAR1) resistosome in the model plant Nicotiana benthamiana. Harant A, Pai H, Sakai T, Kamoun S, Adachi H. Plant Physiol. 2022 Jan 20;188(1):70-80. doi: 10.1093/plphys/kiab471. PubMed 34633454.
Backbone
  Vector backbone: pICH41308
  Backbone manufacturer: https://www.addgene.org/47998/
  Vector type: Unspecified
Growth in bacteria
  Bacterial resistance: Spectinomycin, 50 μg/mL
  Growth temperature: 37°C
  Growth strain: DH5alpha
  Copy number: High Copy
Gene/Insert
  Gene/Insert name: GG_NbZAR1syn-L17E with STOP codon
  Species: N. benthamiana
  Mutation: L17E + STOP codon
  Cloning method: Restriction Enzyme; 5′ cloning site unknown (unknown if destroyed)
Terms and licenses: Academic/Nonprofit Terms; Industry Terms: Not Available to Industry
How to cite: pZA51 was a gift from Sophien Kamoun (Addgene plasmid # 174764 ; http://n2t.net/addgene:174764 ; RRID:Addgene_174764)
