[The description below was written by a language model from this plasmid's Addgene catalogue record and pLannotate feature annotations shown in this document.]
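Description:
pZA51 is a Golden Gate entry (level 0-type) clone built in the pICH41308 backbone, a small bacterial cloning vector used in modular plant assembly systems. The sequenced plasmid is about 4.8 kb. It replicates in E. coli from a high-copy ColE1/pUC-type origin and is selected with spectinomycin through the aadA aminoglycoside adenylyltransferase gene, which lies downstream of a bla-type promoter. Short fragments annotated as an integrase, a gentamicin acetyltransferase and lacI appear to be non-functional remnants of the backbone's construction rather than working parts.

The insert is a synthetic version of the Nicotiana benthamiana ZAR1 coding sequence (NbZAR1syn) carrying the L17E substitution and ending in a stop codon. The automated annotation labels this roughly 2.5 kb open reading frame as Arabidopsis RPP13L4/ZAR1, which reflects homology to the Arabidopsis protein and not the actual source species stated in the catalogue record. ZAR1 (HOPZ-ACTIVATED RESISTANCE1) is a plant immune receptor that assembles into a resistosome. The record does not explain the functional effect of L17E.

No plant promoter, terminator or epitope tag is annotated, which fits a coding-sequence module that is not expressed from this plasmid. Instead, it is intended to be combined with promoter and terminator modules by Golden Gate assembly into a plant expression vector. The included stop codon implies use without a C-terminal fusion. The associated publication describes a vector toolkit for studying the ZAR1 resistosome in N. benthamiana, and this clone supplies one mutant variant for it. The exact flanking cloning sites are not recorded.
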