Features (pLannotate 1.2.2; 7 found; start..end, strand, type, name):
    110..214     +  promoter       AmpR promoter: bla
    205..285     -  CDS            int (fragment): INT2_ECOLX - Protein inferred from homology: Swiss-Prot protein existence level 3. Putative integrase believed to be involved in the insertion of antibiotic resistance genes into plasmids and transposons. From Escherichia coli.
    373..429     +  CDS            GmR (fragment): gentamycin acetyltransferase; aacC1; confers resistance to gentamycin
    436..1224    +  CDS            aadA: S3AD_ECOLX - Experimental evidence at protein level: Swiss-Prot protein existence level 1. Mediates bacterial resistance to the antibiotics streptomycin and spectinomycin. From Escherichia coli.
   1398..1986    +  rep_origin     ori: high-copy-number ColE1/pMB1/pBR322/pUC origin of replication
   2169..2218    +  CDS            lacI (fragment): lac repressor; lacI; The lac repressor binds to the lac operator to inhibit transcription in E. coli. This inhibition can be relieved by adding lactose or isopropyl-β-D-thiogalactopyranoside (IPTG).
   2235..4754    +  CDS            RPP13L4: R13L4_ARATH - Also known as ZAR1 From Arabidopsis thaliana (Mouse-ear cress).
>Addgene plasmid #174764 | pZA51 | addgene full sequence | sequence record 344656 | Addgene NGS Result
GTGGCTCTTCAGTGGACGAAAGGGCCTCGTGATACGCCTATTTTTATAGGTTAATGTCATGATAATAATG
GTTTCTTAGACGTCAGGTGGCACTTTTCGGGGAAATGTGCGCGGAACCCCTATTTGTTTATTTTTCTAAA
TACATTCAAATATGTATCCGCTCATGAGACAATAACCCTGATAAATGCTTCAATAATATTGAAAAAGGAA
GAGTATGCGCTCACGCAACTGGTCCAGAACCTTGACCGAACGCAGCGGTGGTAACGGCGCAGTGGCGGTT
TTCATGGCTTGTTATGACTGTTTTTTTTTGGGGTACAGTCTATGCCTCGGGCATCCAAGCAGCAAGCGCG
TTACGCCGTGGGTCGATGTTTGATGTTATGGAGCAGCAACGATGTTACGCAGCAGGGCAGTCGCCCTAAA
ACAAAGTTAAACATCATGAGGGAAGCGGTGATCGCCGAAGTATCGACTCAACTATCAGAGGTAGTTGGCG
TCATCGAGCGCCATCTCGAACCGACGTTGCTGGCCGTACATTTGTACGGCTCCGCAGTGGATGGCGGCCT
GAAGCCACACAGCGATATTGATTTGCTGGTTACGGTGACCGTAAGGCTTGATGAAACAACGCGGCGAGCT
TTGATCAACGACCTTTTGGAAACTTCGGCTTCCCCTGGAGAGAGCGAGATTCTCCGCGCTGTAGAAGTCA
CCATTGTTGTGCACGACGACATCATTCCGTGGCGTTATCCAGCTAAGCGCGAACTGCAATTTGGAGAATG
GCAGCGCAATGACATTCTTGCAGGTATCTTCGAGCCAGCCACGATCGACATTGATCTGGCTATCTTGCTG
ACAAAAGCAAGAGAACATAGCGTTGCCTTGGTAGGTCCAGCGGCGGAGGAACTCTTTGATCCGGTTCCTG
AACAGGATCTATTTGAGGCGCTAAATGAAACCTTAACGCTATGGAACTCGCCGCCCGACTGGGCTGGCGA
TGAGCGAAATGTAGTGCTTACGTTGTCCCGCATTTGGTACAGCGCAGTAACCGGCAAAATCGCGCCGAAG
GATGTCGCTGCCGACTGGGCAATGGAGCGCCTGCCGGCCCAGTATCAGCCCGTCATACTTGAAGCTAGAC
AGGCTTATCTTGGACAAGAAGAAGATCGCTTGGCCTCGCGCGCAGATCAGTTGGAAGAATTTGTCCATTA
CGTAAAAGGCGAGATCACCAAGGTAGTCGGCAAATAACTGTCAGACCAAGTTTACTCATATATACTTTAG
ATTGATTTAAAACTTCATTTTTAATTTAAAAGGATCTAGGTGAAGATCCTTTTTGATAATCTCATGACCA
AAATCCCTTAACGTGAGTTTTCGTTCCACTGAGCGTCAGACCCCGTAGAAAAGATCAAAGGATCTTCTTG
AGATCCTTTTTTTCTGCGCGTAATCTGCTGCTTGCAAACAAAAAAACCACCGCTACCAGCGGTGGTTTGT
TTGCCGGATCAAGAGCTACCAACTCTTTTTCCGAAGGTAACTGGCTTCAGCAGAGCGCAGATACCAAATA
CTGTTCTTCTAGTGTAGCCGTAGTTAGGCCACCACTTCAAGAACTCTGTAGCACCGCCTACATACCTCGC
TCTGCTAATCCTGTTACCAGTGGCTGCTGCCAGTGGCGATAAGTCGTGTCTTACCGGGTTGGACTCAAGA
CGATAGTTACCGGATAAGGCGCAGCGGTCGGGCTGAACGGGGGGTTCGTGCACACAGCCCAGCTTGGAGC
GAACGACCTACACCGAACTGAGATACCTACAGCGTGAGCTATGAGAAAGCGCCACGCTTCCCGAAGGGAG
AAAGGCGGACAGGTATCCGGTAAGCGGCAGGGTCGGAACAGGAGAGCGCACGAGGGAGCTTCCAGGGGGA
AACGCCTGGTATCTTTATAGTCCTGTCGGGTTTCGCCACCTCTGACTTGAGCGTCGATTTTTGTGATGCT
CGTCAGGGGGGCGGAGCCTATGGAAAAACGCCAGCAACGCGGCCTTTTTACGGTTCCTGGCCTTTTGCTG
GCCTTTTGCTCACATGTTCTTTCCTGCGTTATCCCCTGATTCTGTGGATAACCGTATTACCGCCTTTGAG
TGAGCTGATACCGCTCGCCGCAGCCGAACGACCGAGCGCAGCGAGTCAGTGAGCGAGGAAGCGGAAGAGC
GCCCAATACGCAAACCGCCTCTCCCCGCGCGTTGGCCGATTCATTAATCACTCTGTGGTCTCAAATGGTT
GATGCTGTTGTTACAGTTTTTCTTGAAAAGCTTCTTCATGTTGAAACTGAAGAATCTAGATTTTTGACTA
AGTATAGACAACAGTTCGAGAAGCTTAAGAACGAACTTCTTTTCATGCAGTCTTTCCTTAAGGACGCTGA
AAGACTTAAAAGAAAGAATAACACTTTGAAGGGTGTGATGTCTTGCCTTAGGGACTTGATCTTCGAGGCT
GAGGAGATCTTGGAGGATTGCCAGAACCAGTCTGCTGACTCTGATAGAGCTACTACTTGCTTCCACCCTA
AGAGGTTGTCTCTTAGGCACCAGACTGGAAAGTGTCTTGCAAAGATTAATGATAGGATTTCTGAAATTAA
GCAGAATATTTCTACATATCTTGGTGTGCCTCTTTTGGAGGAGGGTTCTATGGAGGCTCACAATAACCTT
ATGTCTAGATGGACATCTTCCCTTTATGACCACACTCAGGTAGTTGGTTTGGAAGGTGACACTGAGAAGA
TAAAGGATTGGCTATTTGAAGCAAGAGATGGTTTACTTACCATTGCATTTGTGGGTATGGGAGGACTTGG
TAAAACCACTCTTGCTCAGAAAGTTTTCAATGACAAAAGGGTGGAGGATCACTTGGAGAGGAGGATTTGG
GTGTCTGTTTCTCAAACATTTACTGAGGAACAAGTCATGAGAAGCATATTGAGGAGTTTAGGAGATGCAT
GTGTTGGTGATGACCAGTGTGAACTGTTAAGAAAAATAAACCAGTACCTTTTGGGAAAGAGGTTTTTGAT
TGTTATGGATGATGTTTGGAGCTGGGACAATGCCTGGTGGCAAAAAATCTATACTGGACTGCCCAAAGGA
AATGGGAGCACTGTTATTGTAACAACGAGAAATGAGCTAGTCGCTCGCAAGATGGGAGTTACAGAAGCAA
GAATACATTGGCCAAAATTCCTCAATGAGCACTACAGTTGGTTACTATTCCGGAAGATTGCATTTGCAGG
AAGTGCAGGTGAATGCCATTTCCCCGAGTTGGAGGACGTGGGAAAGGAGATTGTGGAAAAATGCAAGGGA
CTTCCTTTAGCAATCAAAGCAGTAGGAGGAGTGATGCTTTGCAAGCCATCTTACTATCACGAATGGAGGC
GTATTTCAAATCATTTCCGTGATGAATTGAAAGAAAATGATGACTCAGTGATGGCCTCACTACAGTTGAG
CTATGATGAACTCCCTCCTTACTTGAAATCCTGTTTCCTCTGTTTTTCACTCTTTCCTGAGGATTGTGTC
ATACCAAAAGACCAACTGATCCGTTGGTGGATTGGAGAAGGTTTCATACCTCTGAGAAGTGGTAGGTTAT
CGACTGAAGTGGGAGAAGATTGTTTCTCACAACTATCCAATCGGTGTTTGATAGAAGTTGTTGATAAGGC
TTACAATGGTGTGATCCACACATGCAAAATGCATGACATGGTTCGTGACTTGGTGATCAAATTAGCCGAG
GATGATGCATTTTTCACCCCAGCTGATGCAACTTGTCGGCATTTGGGTATTAAGAGTGAGATGAATTGGA
AGCAACTATTGAGCAATCAAAAATTACGAGCACTGCTAACAACCACCAAGAGTGGTGAAGTTAACAAAAT
CCATTCCGACATTGCCAAGAAGCTGTGCAAGAGTCGACACCTCCAAGTATTGGATCTGTCAAAATCAATT
TTCGATGTGCCTCTTTCAAGTTTGTTGGAAGGAATTGGATCTGCTAAGCAGCTCACTTATCTCAGTTTAA
GCAATACACATCCAATGATTGGAGTTCCAGCTTCCATATCCAAGCTTGAAAAATTACAGATTTTGGATTT
CAGCTATTGCCAAAATATGAAAATGCTCCCCTCTTGCGTTCTGACATTTGAGGAACTTGCTGTTTTGGAT
GTGAACAACTGTGGTTCCCTTGAGTACCTTCCAAAAGGATTAAGTAGGCTTTCCAATCTTCAAGTATTGC
TTGGGTTTAAGCCTGCAAAATTAAGCCAACCAGGAGGTTGTCGTATTGCTGAGCTCAGAAGCCTGACTCG
ACTCAGAACTCTCAGTTTAAGACTAACCGAAAATGAGGAGATTGGAGACGATGAGGGGAACGCACTGGTA
GATCTCCAAGAACTTCAATTTTTAACAATAAGTTGCTTTGGCAGTCAAGATAATGGACTTGCGACAAAAC
TTGGTAGACTTTATCCTCCACGACAACTCCACGAGCTGATTCTCAAATTTTATCCAAGTAAGACAAGTCC
TGAATGGCTTAACCCCAATCTCTCCCCCATGTTGCGATATTTATCAATCATCTCTGGTGATATTACACAA
ATGCACGAGAACTTCTGGGGTGATGGTAGTACTGCTTGGAAAATTGAGGGCTTAATGTTGGAATCTTTAT
CGGATTTGAGATTGGAATGGTCAGCAATGCATCAAGTCATGCCTTCGTTAAGAATACTCAAGGTTAGCTG
GTGCCCTGAGTTGGAGTCATTTCCAATTGAAGATGCAGGGTTTAGAGGGGGTCTATGGAAGAAGGAAGAA
CATAGGAACTAAGCTTTGAGACCACGAA
